>Addgene plasmid #172867 | pAG671 mito-pFAST | addgene full sequence | sequence record 353705 | Addgene NGS Result
GCGTTATCCCCTGATTCTGTGGATAACCGTATTACCGCCATGCATTAGTTATTAATAGTAATCAATTACG
GGGTCATTAGTTCATAGCCCATATATGGAGTTCCGCGTTACATAACTTACGGTAAATGGCCCGCCTGGCT
GACCGCCCAACGACCCCCGCCCATTGACGTCAATAATGACGTATGTTCCCATAGTAACGCCAATAGGGAC
TTTCCATTGACGTCAATGGGTGGAGTATTTACGGTAAACTGCCCACTTGGCAGTACATCAAGTGTATCAT
ATGCCAAGTACGCCCCCTATTGACGTCAATGACGGTAAATGGCCCGCCTGGCATTATGCCCAGTACATGA
CCTTATGGGACTTTCCTACTTGGCAGTACATCTACGTATTAGTCATCGCTATTACCATGGTGATGCGGTT
TTGGCAGTACATCAATGGGCGTGGATAGCGGTTTGACTCACGGGGATTTCCAAGTCTCCACCCCATTGAC
GTCAATGGGAGTTTGTTTTGGCACCAAAATCAACGGGACTTTCCAAAATGTCGTAACAACTCCGCCCCAT
TGACGCAAATGGGCGGTAGGCGTGTACGGTGGGAGGTCTATATAAGCAGAGCTGGTTTAGTGAACCGTCA
GATCCGCTAGCGCTACCGGACTCAGATCCGAATTCGCCACCATGTCCGTCCTGACGCCGCTGCTGCTGCG
GGGCTTGACAGGCTCGGCCCGGCGGCTCCCAGTGCCGCGCGCCAAGATCCATTCGTTGAGATCTGCCACC
ATGGAGCATGTTGCCTTTGGCAGTGAGGACATCGAGAACACTCTGGCCAATATGGACGACGAACAACTGG
ATAGGTTGGCCTTTGGCGTAATTCAGCTCGATGGTGACGGGAATATCCTGCTGTACAATGCTGCTGAAGG
GGACATCACTGGCAGAGATCCCAAACAGGTGATTGGGAAGAACTTCTTCAAGGATGTTGCACCTGGAACG
GATACTCCCGAGTTTTACGGCAAATTCAAGGAAGGCGCAGCGTCAGGGAATCTGAACACCATGTTCGAAT
GGACGATACCGACAAGCAGGGGACCAACCAAGGTCAAGGTGCACTTGAAGAAAGCCCTTTCCGGTGACAG
ATATTGGGTCTTTGTGAAACGGGTGGGATCCGAACAAAAGCTTATTTCTGAAGAGGACTTGTAATAGGCG
GCCGCGACTCTAGATCATAATCAGCCATACCACATTTGTAGAGGTTTTACTTGCTTTAAAAAACCTCCCA
CACCTCCCCCTGAACCTGAAACATAAAATGAATGCAATTGTTGTTGTTAACTTGTTTATTGCAGCTTATA
ATGGTTACAAATAAAGCAATAGCATCACAAATTTCACAAATAAAGCATTTTTTTCACTGCATTCTAGTTG
TGGTTTGTCCAAACTCATCAATGTATCTTAAGGCGTAAATTGTAAGCGTTAATATTTTGTTAAAATTCGC
GTTAAATTTTTGTTAAATCAGCTCATTTTTTAACCAATAGGCCGAAATCGGCAAAATCCCTTATAAATCA
AAAGAATAGACCGAGATAGGGT
[37 nt withheld, positions 1563-1599]
AAAGAACGTGGACTCCAACGTCAAAGG
[49 nt withheld, positions 1627-1675]
T
[91 nt withheld, positions 1677-1767]
G
[124 nt withheld, positions 1769-1892]
CAGGTGGCACTTTTCGGGGAAATGTGCGCGGAACCCCTATTTGTTTATTTTTCTAAATACATTCAAATAT
GTATCCGCTCATGAGACAATAACCCTGATAAATGCTTCAATAATATTGAAAAAGGAAGAGTCCTGAGGCG
GAAAGAACCAGCTGTGGAATGTGTGTCAGTTAGGGTGTGGAAAGTCCCCAGGCTCCCCAGCAGGCAGAAG
TATGCAAAGCATGCATCTCAATTAGTCAGCAACCAGGTGTGGAAAGTCCCCAGGCTCCCCAGCAGGCAGA
AGTATGCAAAGCATGCATCTCAATTAGTCAGCAACCATAGTCCCGCCCCTAACTCCGCCCATCCCGCCCC
TAACTCCGCCCAGTTCCGCCCATTCTCCGCCCCATGGCTGACTAATTTTTTTTATTTATGCAGAGGCCGA
GGCCGCCTCGGCCTCTGAGCTATTCCAGAAGTAGTGAGGAGGCTTTTTTGGAGGCCTAGGCTTTTGCAAA
GATCGATCAAGAGACAGGATGAGGATCGTTTCGCATGATTGAACAAGATGGATTGCACGCAGGTTCTCCG
GCCGCTTGGGTGGAGAGGCTATTCGGCTATGACTGGGCACAACAGACAATCGGCTGCTCTGATGCCGCCG
TGTTCCGGCTGTCAGCGCAGGGGCGCCCGGTTCTTTTTGTCAAGACCGACCTGTCCGGTGCCCTGAATGA
ACTGCAAGACGAGGCAGCGCGGCTATCGTGGCTGGCCACGACGGGCGTTCCTTGCGCAGCTGTGCTCGAC
GTTGTCACTGAAGCGGGAAGGGACTGGCTGCTATTGGGCGAAGTGCCGGGGCAGGATCTCCTGTCATCTC
ACCTTGCTCCTGCCGAGAAAGTATCCATCATGGCTGATGCAATGCGGCGGCTGCATACGCTTGATCCGGC
TACCTGCCCATTCGACCACCAAGCGAAACATCGCATCGAGCGAGCACGTACTCGGATGGAAGCCGGTCTT
GTCGATCAGGATGATCTGGACGAAGAGCATCAGGGGCTCGCGCCAGCCGAACTGTTCGCCAGGCTCAAGG
CGAGCATGCCCGACGGCGAGGATCTCGTCGTGACCCATGGCGATGCCTGCTTGCCGAATATCATGGTGGA
AAATGGCCGCTTTTCTGGATTCATCGACTGTGGCCGGCTGGGTGTGGCGGACCGCTATCAGGACATAGCG
TTGGCTACCCGTGATATTGCTGAAGAGCTTGGCGGCGAATGGGCTGACCGCTTCCTCGTGCTTTACGGTA
TCGCCGCTCCCGATTCGCAGCGCATCGCCTTCTATCGCCTTCTTGACGAGTTCTTCTGAGCGGGACTCTG
GGGTTCGAAATGACCGACCAAGCGACGCCCAACCTGCCATCACGAGATTTCGATTCCACCGCCGCCTTCT
ATGAAAGGTTGGGCTTCGGAATCGTTTTCCGGGACGCCGGCTGGATGATCCTCCAGCGCGGGGATCTCAT
GCTGGAGTTCTTCGCCCACCCTAGGGGGAGGCTAACTGAAACACGGAAGGAGACAATACCGGAAGGAACC
CGCGCTATGACGGCAATAAAAAGACAGAATAAAACGCACGGTGTTGGGTCGTTTGTTCATAAACGCGGGG
TTCGGTCCCAGGGCTGGCACTCTGTCGATACCCCACCGAGACCCCATTGGGGCCAATACGCCCGCGTTTC
TTCCTTTTCCCCACCCCACCCCCCAAGTTCGGGTGAAGGCCCAGGGCTCGCAGCCAACGTCGGGGCGGCA
GGCCCTGCCATAGCCTCAGGTTACTCATATATACTTTAGATTGATTTAAAACTTCATTTTTAATTTAAAA
GGATCTAGGTGAAGATCCTTTTTGATAATCTCATGACCAAAATCCCTTAACGTGAGTTTTCGTTCCACTG
AGCGTCAGACCCCGTAGAAAAGATCAAAGGATCTTCTTGAGATCCTTTTTTTCTGCGCGTAATCTGCTGC
TTGCAAACAAAAAAACCACCGCTACCAGCGGTGGTTTGTTTGCCGGATCAAGAGCTACCAACTCTTTTTC
CGAAGGTAACTGGCTTCAGCAGAGCGCAGATACCAAATACTGTTCTTCTAGTGTAGCCGTAGTTAGGCCA
CCACTTCAAGAACTCTGTAGCACCGCCTACATACCTCGCTCTGCTAATCCTGTTACCAGTGGCTGCTGCC
AGTGGCGATAAGTCGTGTCTTACCGGGTTGGACTCAAGACGATAGTTACCGGATAAGGCGCAGCGGTCGG
GCTGAACGGGGGGTTCGTGCACACAGCCCAGCTTGGAGCGAACGACCTACACCGAACTGAGATACCTACA
GCGTGAGCTATGAGAAAGCGCCACGCTTCCCGAAGGGAGAAAGGCGGACAGGTATCCGGTAAGCGGCAGG
GTCGGAACAGGAGAGCGCACGAGGGAGCTTCCAGGGGGAAACGCCTGGTATCTTTATAGTCCTGTCGGGT
TTCGCCACCTCTGACTTGAGCGTCGATTTTTGTGATGCTCGTCAGGGGGGCGGAGCCTATGGAAAAACGC
CAGCAACGCGGCCTTTTTACGGTTCCTGGCCTTTTGCTGGCCTTTTGCTCACATGTTCTTTCCT
Features (pLannotate 1.2.2; 17 found; start..end, strand, type, name):
      4..38      +  rep_origin     RSF ori (fragment): Plasmids containing the RSF 1030 origin of replication can be propagated in E. coli cells that contain additional plasmids with compatible origins.
    106..409     +  enhancer       CMV enhancer: human cytomegalovirus immediate early enhancer
    410..613     +  promoter       CMV promoter: human cytomegalovirus (CMV) immediate early promoter
    636..658     +  misc_feature   MCS (fragment): multiple cloning site
    672..746     +  CDS            COX8 presequence: mitochondrial presequence of human cytochrome c oxidase subunit VIII (Rizutto et al., 1989)
    771..1145    +  CDS            Y-FAST: small protein tag, derived from photoactive yellow protein, that allows in vivo fluorescent labeling by addition of a cell-permeant fluorogen (Plamont et al., 2016)
   1155..1181    +  CDS            Myc (fragment): Myc (human c-Myc proto-oncogene) epitope tag
   1203..1286    +  CDS            large T antigen (fragment): large T antigen from SV40 (simian virus 40)
   1309..1430    +  polyA_signal   SV40 poly(A) signal: SV40 polyadenylation signal
   1464..1892    -  rep_origin     f1 ori (sequence partly withheld): f1 bacteriophage origin of replication; arrow indicates direction of (+) strand synthesis
   1919..2023    +  promoter       AmpR promoter: bla
   2025..2382    +  promoter       SV40 promoter: SV40 enhancer and early promoter
   2417..3211    +  CDS            NeoR/KanR: aminoglycoside phosphotransferase from Tn5; aph(3')-II (or nptII); confers resistance to neomycin, kanamycin, and G418 (Geneticin®)
   3232..3384    +  CDS            ble (fragment): BLE_KLEPN - Experimental evidence at protein level: Swiss-Prot protein existence level 1. Binding protein with a strong affinity to the bleomycin family of antibiotics. Binds to CL990; an antimitotic-antibiotic compound. From Klebsiella pneumoniae.
   3443..3490    +  polyA_signal   HSV TK poly(A) signal: herpes simplex virus thymidine kinase polyadenylation signal (Cole and Stacy, 1985)
   3581..3597    -  polyA_signal   bGH poly(A) signal (fragment): bovine growth hormone polyadenylation signal
   3819..4407    +  rep_origin     ori: high-copy-number ColE1/pMB1/pBR322/pUC origin of replication
