[The description below was written by a language model from this plasmid's Addgene catalogue record and pLannotate feature annotations shown in this document.]
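Description:
pAG671 mito-pFAST is a mammalian expression plasmid of about 4.5 kb, catalogued on a pIRES backbone, that directs the chemogenetic fluorescent reporter pFAST to mitochondria. It replicates in E. coli from a high-copy ColE1/pUC-type origin and also carries an f1 phage origin. A single NeoR/KanR (aminoglycoside phosphotransferase) gene sits behind tandem bacterial (AmpR-type) and SV40 early promoters and is terminated by an HSV TK polyadenylation signal. This gene gives kanamycin resistance in bacteria and G418 selection in mammalian cells. Although the backbone is named pIRES, the feature table annotates no IRES element, so the sequenced construct appears to carry only one mammalian expression cassette besides the marker.

That cassette is driven by the human CMV immediate-early enhancer and promoter. The synthetic insert of roughly 510 bp begins with the mitochondrial presequence of human cytochrome c oxidase subunit VIII (COX8), which targets the fusion for import into mitochondria. It continues with the pFAST coding region and ends in a C-terminal Myc epitope tag for antibody detection, followed by an SV40 poly(A) signal. The annotation software labels the reporter as Y-FAST, the small tag derived from photoactive yellow protein from which pFAST was evidently engineered. Such tags are not fluorescent alone but light up on binding a cell-permeant fluorogen added to the cells. The associated publication title describes a reporter with tunable colour for advanced live-cell imaging. The plasmid therefore serves to label mitochondria in live mammalian cells by transfection, for example as a localisation marker or to demonstrate pFAST performance in an organelle.
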