Addgene plasmid #172867: pAG671 mito-pFAST
Purpose: Expresses mitochondrial targeting domain-pFAST in mammalian cells
Depositing lab: Arnaud Gautier. Depositing organization: Sorbonne Université. Publication: Engineering of a fluorescent chemogenetic reporter with tunable color for advanced live-cell imaging. Benaissa H, Ounoughi K, Aujard I, Fischer E, Goiame R, Nguyen J, Tebo AG, Li C, Le Saux T, Bertolin G, Tramier M, Danglot L, Pietrancosta N, Morin X, Jullien L, Gautier A. Nat Commun. 2021 Nov 30;12(1):6989. doi: 10.1038/s41467-021-27334-0. PubMed 34848727.
Backbone
  Vector backbone: pIRES
  Backbone size w/o insert (bp): 3975
  Total vector size (bp): 4484
  Vector type: Mammalian Expression
  Selectable markers: Neomycin (select with G418)
Growth in bacteria
  Bacterial resistance: Kanamycin, 50 μg/mL
  Growth temperature: 37°C
  Growth strain: DH5alpha
  Copy number: High Copy
Gene/Insert
  Gene/Insert name: mito-pFAST (alt name: pFAST fused to mitochondrial targeting sequence)
  Species: Synthetic
  Insert size (bp): 510
  Promoter: CMV
  Tag / fusion protein: Myc tag (C terminal on insert)
  Cloning method: Gibson Cloning
  Sequencing primers: 5′ CGCAAATGGGCGGTAGGCGTG
Terms and licenses: Academic/Nonprofit Terms; Industry Terms: Not Available to Industry
Depositor comments: Please visit https://www.biorxiv.org/content/10.1101/2021.01.29.428635v2 for bioRxiv preprint.
How to cite: pAG671 mito-pFAST was a gift from Arnaud Gautier (Addgene plasmid # 172867 ; http://n2t.net/addgene:172867 ; RRID:Addgene_172867)
